>Addgene plasmid #61026 | pBTR(hCc) | addgene partial sequence | sequence record 102573 | M13-Rev 5'-CAGGAAACAGCTATGACC-3'
ATAACTAACTAATCTAGAAATAATTTTGTTTAACTTTAAGAAGGAGATATATCCATGGGCGACGTGGAAA
AAGGCAAAAAGATCTTCGTGCAGAAATGCGGCTGCCACACGGTGGAAAAAGGCGGCAAACACAAAACCGG
TCCCAACCTGCACGGCCTGTTCGGCCGCAAAACGGGCCAGGCGCCGGGCTTCACGTACACGGACGCGAAC
AAAAACAAAGGCATCACGTGGAAAGAAGAAACGCTGATGGAATACCTCGAGAACCCGAAAAAATACATCC
CGGGCACGAAAATGATCTTCGCGGGCATCAAAAAAAAAACGGAACGCGAAGACCTGATCGCGTACCTGAA
AAAGGCGACGAACGAATGATAAGGTACCAAGATGGCCTTTGGTGGGTTGAAGAAGGAAAAAGACAGAAAC
GACTTAATTACCTACTTGAAAAAAGCCACTGAGTAAACAGGCCCCTTTTCCTTTGTCGATCGGATCCGGC
CAAGCTAGCTTTTCAGTAATTATCTTTTTAGTAAGCTAGCTAAGTTTTTACACTTAGTTAAATTGCTAAC
TTTATAGATTACAAAACTTAGGAGGGTATCGATACTATGAATTCACAAAAAATGGGTTGGTTTTGGGCAG
ATCAAAAAACTACGGGCAAAGATATTGGTGGGGCAGCAGTATCATCCATGTCAGGGTGCCCAGTCATGCA
CGAGTCGTCGTCGTCGTCGCCACCATCCTCTGAGTGCCCCGTTATGCAGGGAGATAACGATAGAATAAAC
CCGCTGAACAATATGCCGGAGTTGGCAGCATCCAAACAGCCTGGCC
