>Addgene plasmid #61026 | pBTR(hCc) | addgene partial sequence | sequence record 102574 | M13-F20 5'-TGTAAAACGACGGCCAGT-3'
ATATTTCCAATTTGGGAAATTTCCCAAATCAGTAATGTAGCCTCTACGGGTGTCTCTGTCAGCCCCGTGG
TCGCCAGCACAGAATGTATCGTACCCCTGAAGGTAGTTTTTTACCGCCGTGGCACACGATAAAGGTGCAC
CTTGTGATAATAAGGTGGAAAAATATATATGAAAAAGTGAAATTGATTGTGGCTGCACTAGGACATCATT
ATTTCTTACTTGGCTATTTACACGTACTTACGCTGGCTGTATATCATTTAAGGGGCGGAGGACGAAGAGG
ACGGACCCGAGATCATCCGGTCCAAGAAACGGGTCATCCGGTCCTTAGCATTGTCTAGACTATCTAGGGC
AGGACGGACATCCACGTGGAAAGTAGGCATTCCGTTTTCGTCGTCGGGCCCTCCGTAGAAATCCAAGACG
TATCTAACTTCCTTGAAGGTTGGAGGTTGTTGTTCCGCTTTGCGCTCGCCTCGGAGTACAATCCAGTCGT
GCCTGTCGAATGGTAGTTCTTGGCTAAAATGGGACGGAAACAGTAGGCCGCACAGGTGCATCCAGCGAGC
ACGAGGGCTCAATACGCCCGGTTTCCCCATGAATTTCAGCAACTTAGGCTGCACGTGGCTTTCATCTGTG
TGCGGTTTTTCCCATTCGAGCACTTCCTGCCAGCACCCTTCATTTAGAAAGTTGTGGACCTGCACCATCG
ACTCCACTGCATCTTCGGCGACTTCGCCGCTACCGCCAATCTTGCCCTTTCTAACCATAGCATTGTACAT
CTGTTGTGGAGA
