>Addgene plasmid #61026 | pBTR(hCc) | addgene partial sequence | sequence record 130029 | M13-Rev 5'-CAGGAAACAGCTATGACC-3'
TTCCGGGGATCATAACTAACTAATCTAGAAATAATTTTGTTTAACTTTAAGAAGGAGATATATCCATGGG
CGACGTGGAAAAAGGCAAAAAGATCTTCGTGCAGAAATGCGCGCAGTGCCACACGGTGGAAAAAGGCGGC
AAACACAAAACCGGTCCCAACCTGCACGGCCTGTTCGGCCGCAAAACGGGCCAGGCGCCGGGCTTCACGT
ACACGGACGCGAACAAAAACAAAGGCATCACGTGGAAAGAAGAAACGCTGATGGAATACCTCGAGAACCC
GAAAAAATACATCCCGGGCACGAAAATGATCTTCGCGGGCATCAAAAAAAAAACGGAACGCGAAGACCTG
ATCGCGTACCTGAAAAAGGCGACGAACGAATGATAAGGTACCAAGATGGCCTTTGGTGGGTTGAAGAAGG
AAAAAGACAGAAACGACTTAATTACCTACTTGAAAAAAGCCACTGAGTAAACAGGCCCCTTTTCCTTTGT
CGATCGGATCCGGCCAAGCTAGCTTTTCAGTAATTATCTTTTTAGTAAGCTAGCTAAGTTTTTACACTTA
GTTAAATTGCTAACTTTATAGATTACAAAACTTAGGAGGGTATCGATACTATGAATTCACAAAAAATGGG
TTGGTTTTGGGCAGATCAAAAAACTACGGGCAAAGATATTGGTGGGGCAGCAGTATCATCCATGTCAGGG
TGCCCAGTCATGCACGAGTCGTCGTCGTCGTCGCCACCATCCTCTGAGTGCCCCGTTATGCAGGGAGATA
ACGATAGAATAAACCCGCTGAACAATATGCCGGAGTTGGCAGCATCCAAACAGCCTGGCCAAAAGATGGA
CTTGCCCGTTGATCGGACCATCTCCAGCATCCCCAAGAGTCCAGACAGTAACGAGTTCTGGGAGTATCCT
TCTCCACAACAGATGTACAATGCTATGGTTAGAAAGGGCAAGATTGGCGGTAGCGGCGAA
