>Addgene plasmid #61026 | pBTR(hCc) | addgene partial sequence | sequence record 130033 | M13-F20 5'-TGTAAAACGACGGCCAGT-3'
TTCCATTTGGGAATTTCCCAAATCAGTAATGTAGCCTCTACGGGTGTCTCTGTCAGCCCCGTGGTCGCCA
GCACAGAATGTATCGTACCCCTGAAGGTAGTTTTTTACCGCCGTGGCACACGATAAAGGTGCACCTTGTG
ATAATAAGGTGGAAAAATATATATGAAAAAGTGAAATTGATTGTGGCTGCACTAGGACATCATTATTTCT
TACTTGGCTATTTACACGTACTTACGCTGGCTGTATATCATTTAAGGGGCGGAGGACGAAGAGGACGGAC
CCGAGATCATCCGGTCCAAGAAACGGGTCATCCGGTCCTTAGCATTGTCTAGACTATCTAGGGCAGGACG
GACATCCACGTGGAAAGTAGGCATTCCGTTTTCGTCGTCGGGCCCTCCGTAGAAATCCAAGACGTATCTA
ACTTCCTTGAAGGTTGGAGGTTGTTGTTCCGCTTTGCGCTCGCCTCGGAGTACAATCCAGTCGTGCCTGT
CGAATGGTAGTTCTTGGCTAAAATGGGACGGAAACAGTAGGCCGCACAGGTGCATCCAGCGAGCACGAGG
GCTCAATACGCCCGGTTTCCCCATGAATTTCAGCAACTTAGGCTGCACGTGGCTTTCATCTGTGTGCGGT
TTTTCCCATTCGAGCACTTCCTGCCAGCACCCTTCATTTAGAAAGTTGTGGACCTGCACCATCGACTCCA
CTGCATCTTCGGCGACTTCGCCGCTACCGCCAATCTTGCCCTTTCTAACCATAGCATTGTACATCTGTTG
TGGAGAAGGATACTCCCAGAACTCGTTACTGTCTGGACTCTTGGGGATGCTGGAGATGGTCCGATCAACG
GGCAAGTCCATCTTTTGGCCAGGCTGTTTGGATGCTGCCAACTCCGGCATATTGTTCAGCGGGTTTATTC
TATCGTTATCTCCCTGCATAACGGGGCACT
