[The description below was written by a language model from this plasmid's Addgene catalogue record.]
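Description:
pBTR(hCc) is a high-copy bacterial expression plasmid built on the pBTR(C102T) backbone and designed to produce horse holocytochrome c, the mature heme-bearing form of the protein, in E. coli. It is selected with ampicillin. The record lists a standard cloning strain for propagation, and the depositor recommends BL21(DE3) for protein production. The origin of replication and the promoter driving expression are not stated, and no feature table is provided, so the detailed layout of the regulatory elements cannot be described here.

The payload consists of two genes that work together. The first is the structural gene for horse (Equus) cytochrome c (CYCS), which has been codon optimized and carries no tag or fusion partner. It was inserted by restriction cloning between NcoI and KpnI sites, both of which remain intact, so the coding region can be excised or exchanged. The second is CYC3, which encodes the heme lyase enzyme that covalently attaches heme to apocytochrome c. Co-expressing this enzyme with the apoprotein allows heme attachment to occur in the bacterial host, so that correctly matured holoprotein is produced rather than heme-free polypeptide. M13 reverse and forward primer sites flank the insert region for sequence verification.

The construct is suited to recombinant production of untagged horse cytochrome c for biochemical and biophysical characterization. Because the structural gene sits on a plasmid, it also offers a route to engineered variants that cannot be obtained from protein purified out of animal tissue.
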