Addgene plasmid #61026: pBTR(hCc)
Purpose: Expresses horse holocytochrome c in E. coli
Depositing lab: Gary Pielak. Depositing organization: University of North Carolina at Chapel Hill. Publication: Characterization of horse cytochrome c expressed in Escherichia coli. Patel CN, Lind MC, Pielak GJ. Protein Expr Purif. 2001 Jul;22(2):220-4. 10.1006/prep.2001.1438 PubMed 11437597.
Backbone
  Vector backbone: pBTR(C102T)
  Backbone manufacturer: Multiple labs
  Vector type: Bacterial Expression
Growth in bacteria
  Bacterial resistance: Ampicillin, 100 μg/mL
  Growth temperature: 37°C
  Growth strain: DH5alpha
  Growth instructions: Depositing laboratory recommends using bacterial strain BL21(DE3) for protein expression
  Copy number: High Copy
Gene/Insert
  Gene/Insert name: horse cytochrome c
  Species: Equus*
  Mutation: *see comments
  GenBank ID: NP_001157486.1
  Entrez Gene: CYCS
  Tag / fusion protein: None
  Cloning method: Restriction Enzyme; 5′ cloning site NcoI (not destroyed); 3′ cloning site KpnI (not destroyed)
  Sequencing primers: 5′ M13 Reverse; 3′ M13 (-21) Forward
Terms and licenses: Academic/Nonprofit Terms; Industry Terms: Not Available to Industry
Depositor comments: Notes from depositor: CYC3 encodes the enzyme, which we call heme lysase in the paper, that covalently attaches the heme to the apocytochrome c. That is, the plasmid has BOTH the CYC3 gene and the structural gene for horse cytochrome c. The horse cytochrome C sequence has been codon optimized.
How to cite: pBTR(hCc) was a gift from Gary Pielak (Addgene plasmid # 61026 ; http://n2t.net/addgene:61026 ; RRID:Addgene_61026)
